Addgene plasmid #182153: pTol2-eab2-AA
Purpose: Expression of artificial intron separated mApple
Depositing lab: Hui Zong. Publication: zMADM (zebrafish mosaic analysis with double markers) for single-cell gene knockout and dual-lineage tracing. Xu B, Kucenas S, Zong H. Proc Natl Acad Sci U S A. 2022 Mar 1;119(9). pii: 2122529119. doi: 10.1073/pnas.2122529119. PubMed 35197298.
Backbone
  Vector backbone: pTol2-eab2
  Backbone size w/o insert (bp): 6567
  Total vector size (bp): 7624
  Vector type: Zebrafish Expression
Growth in bacteria
  Bacterial resistance: Ampicillin, 100 μg/mL
  Growth temperature: 37°C
  Growth strain: DH5alpha
  Copy number: High Copy
Gene/Insert
  Gene/Insert name: AA (alt name: N-mApple-intron-C-mApple)
  Species: Synthetic
  Insert size (bp): 1057
  Promoter: eab2
  Cloning method: Restriction Enzyme; 5′ cloning site BamHI (not destroyed); 3′ cloning site NdeI (not destroyed)
  Sequencing primers: 5′ GCAGAGCAAAACAGGAAGTTGACTC; 3′ GCATCACAAATTTCACAAATAAAGC
Terms and licenses: Academic/Nonprofit Terms; Industry Terms: Not Available to Industry
How to cite: pTol2-eab2-AA was a gift from Hui Zong (Addgene plasmid # 182153 ; http://n2t.net/addgene:182153 ; RRID:Addgene_182153)
