[The description below was written by a language model from this plasmid's Addgene catalogue record and pLannotate feature annotations shown in this document.]
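Description:
pTol2-eab2-AA is a zebrafish expression plasmid built on the pTol2-eab2 backbone, a pBluescript-type vector intended, as the name implies, for Tol2 transposon-mediated transgenesis. It is propagated in E. coli at high copy from a ColE1/pUC origin under ampicillin selection (AmpR with its bla promoter). The backbone also retains an M13 origin fragment, a lac promoter/operator region, a T3 promoter and multiple cloning site remnants. The annotation does not call out Tol2 arms as such, but it does detect a fragment matching medaka tyrosinase, the locus from which the Tol2 element was originally isolated, which probably marks flanking sequence carried along with a transposon end.

The payload, "AA", is a synthetic insert of about 1.06 kb cloned between BamHI and NdeI, in which the mApple coding sequence is split into N- and C-terminal parts by an artificial intron. It is driven by the eab2 promoter, which the feature table does not annotate apart from a very short β-actin promoter match. Within the intron region sit a minimal FRT site and tandem lox5171, lox2272 and loxP sites, followed by a chimeric β-globin/immunoglobulin intron fragment. The mApple sequence and an SV40 polyadenylation signal lie downstream. Splicing should remove the intron with its recombinase sites and restore an intact red fluorescent protein.

The plasmid comes from work developing zebrafish MADM, where recombinase sites in reporter introns allow interchromosomal recombination. It plausibly serves to test whether the intron-split reporter is expressed, although the record states only "expression of artificial intron separated mApple". The sequenced record is 8,303 nt, longer than the 7,624 bp listed in the catalogue, and the record does not explain this difference.
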