Features (pLannotate 1.2.2; 20 found; start..end, strand, type, name):
    197..301     -  promoter       AmpR promoter: bla
    327..548     -  rep_origin     M13 ori (fragment) (sequence partly withheld): M13 bacteriophage origin of replication; arrow indicates direction of (+) strand synthesis
    548..835     +  CDS            tyr (fragment) (sequence partly withheld): TYRO_ORYLA - Also known as tyro. Experimental evidence at transcript level: Swiss-Prot protein existence level 2. This is a copper-containing oxidase that functions in the formation of pigments such as melanins and other polyphenolic compounds. From Oryzias latipes (Japanese rice fish) (Japanese killifish).
   2977..3001    +  promoter       chicken β-actin promoter (fragment): contains a 21-bp deletion relative to the standard chicken β-actin promoter
   4566..4599    +  protein_bind   FRT (minimal): supports FLP-mediated excision but not integration (Turan and Bode, 2011) FLP recombinase from the Saccharomyces cerevisiae 2μ plasmid
   4634..4667    +  protein_bind   lox5171: Cre-mediated recombination occurs in the 8-bp core sequence (GTACACAT). lox5171 sites are compatible with each other, but incompatible with loxP or loxN sites (Lee and Saito, 1988). Cre recombinase
   4668..4701    +  protein_bind   lox2272: Cre-mediated recombination occurs in the 8-bp core sequence (GGATACTT). lox2272 sites are compatible with each other, but incompatible with loxP or loxN sites (Lee and Saito, 1988). Cre recombinase
   4702..4735    +  protein_bind   loxP: Cre-mediated recombination occurs in the 8-bp core sequence (GCATACAT). Cre recombinase
   4736..4815    +  intron         chimeric intron (fragment): chimera between introns from human β-globin and immunoglobulin heavy chain genes
   4854..5562    +  CDS            mApple (fragment): photostable monomeric derivative of DsRed (Shaner et al., 2008) mammalian codon-optimized
   5593..5714    -  polyA_signal   SV40 poly(A) signal: SV40 polyadenylation signal
   5737..5820    -  CDS            large T antigen (fragment): large T antigen from SV40 (simian virus 40)
   6386..6426    -  misc_feature   MCS (fragment): pBluescript multiple cloning site
   6439..6457    -  promoter       T3 promoter: promoter for bacteriophage T3 RNA polymerase
   6502..6518    -  protein_bind   lac operator: The lac repressor binds to the lac operator to inhibit transcription in E. coli. This inhibition can be relieved by adding lactose or isopropyl-β-D-thiogalactopyranoside (IPTG). lac repressor encoded by lacI
   6526..6556    -  promoter       lac promoter: promoter for the E. coli lac operon
   6571..6592    -  protein_bind   CAP binding site: CAP binding activates transcription in the presence of cAMP. E. coli catabolite activator protein
   6605..6697    -  CDS            lacI (fragment): lac repressor; lacI; The lac repressor binds to the lac operator to inhibit transcription in E. coli. This inhibition can be relieved by adding lactose or isopropyl-β-D-thiogalactopyranoside (IPTG).
   6880..7468    -  rep_origin     ori: high-copy-number ColE1/pMB1/pBR322/pUC origin of replication
   7639..196     -  CDS            AmpR (across the origin): β-lactamase; bla; confers resistance to ampicillin, carbenicillin, and related antibiotics
>Addgene plasmid #182153 | pTol2-eab2-AA | addgene full sequence | sequence record 359394 | Addgene NGS Result
TTGGAAAACGTTCTTCGGGGCGAAAACTCTCAAGGATCTTACCGCTGTTGAGATCCAGTTCGATGTAACC
CACTCGTGCACCCAACTGATCTTCAGCATCTTTTACTTTCACCAGCGTTTCTGGGTGAGCAAAAACAGGA
AGGCAAAATGCCGCAAAAAAGGGAATAAGGGCGACACGGAAATGTTGAATACTCATACTCTTCCTTTTTC
AATATTATTGAAGCATTTATCAGGGTTATTGTCTCATGAGCGGATACATATTTGAATGTATTTAGAAAAA
TAAACAAATAGGGGTTCCGCGCACATTTCCCCGAAAAGTGCCACCTAAATTGTAAGCGTTAATATTTTGT
TAAAATTCGCGTTAAATTTTTGTTAAATCAGCTCATTTTTTAACCAATAGGCCGAAATCGGCAAAATCCC
TTATAAATCAAAAGAATAGACCGAGATAGGGT
[37 nt withheld, positions 453-489]
AAAGAACGTGGACTCCAACGTCAAAGG
[32 nt withheld, positions 517-548]
GCTGGCTAAGAACTCATCAGCCTCCCCGGTCCATCTACCCACGTACCAATGCACCAATTGGCCACAATGA
CGGCTACTACATGGTGCCATTCCTTCCTCTTTATAGGAATGGAGACTACCTCCTGTCCAACAATGCTCTT
GGATACGAGTACGCCTACCTGTTGGACCCAGGTCATTGCACAACACCAGAAATGCCCTCTGATCTGCAAA
AGACGTGAATATCTGTTCAGACACCCATATCCACTCTGTTCCACACAGGTCAGAGGTTTGTCCAGGAGTT
CTTGACAGAGGTGTAAAAAGTACTCAAAAATTTTACTCAAGTGAAAGTACAAGTACTTAGGGAAAATTTT
ACTCAATTAAAAGTAAAAGTATCTGGCTAGAATCTTACTTGAGTAAAAGTAAAAAAGTACTCCATTAAAA
TTGTACTTGAGTATTAAGGAAGTAAAAGTAAAAGCAAGAAAGAAAACTAGAGATTCTTGTTTAAGCTTTT
AATCTCAAAAAACATTAAATGAAATGCATACAAGGTTTTATCCTGCTTTAGAACTGTTTGTATTTAATTA
TCAAACTATAAGACAGACAATCTAATGCCAGTACACGCTACTCAAAGTTGTAAAACCTCAGATTTAACTT
CAGTAGAAGCTGATTCTCAAAATTGTTAGTGTCAAGCCTAGCTCTTTTGGGGCTGAAAAGCAATCCTGCA
GTGCTGAAAAGCCTCTCACAGGCAGCCGATGCGGGAAGAGGTGTATTAGTCTTGATAGAGAGGCTGCAAA
TAGCAGGAAACGTGAGCAGAGACTCCCTGGTGTCTGAAACACAGGCCAGATGGGCCCTCGAGCAGGGGGA
TCATCTAATCAAGCACAAATAAGGGGCGTGTAACACAAAAGCCAGCGACCCTTTCCAATGCAAATCAAAC
TTGCAATTCTTTGCCGTTTTTATCATTTAAGTGTCGGCTTAAGGTCCACTATCAGATGTAAACAGCCTTA
TCTAACAAAGGTATCATTACATTCTGAAATTCTCAGGCATGCAAGCTAGAGTGCTTTTACAATGTAGATT
GTGTCAAAGCAGCTTAACTTAGAAGATTAGTATAGTAAATTGAAACTGTGTCAGTCCATTTTTAAGAGTT
TAAGTTCAGTTCAGTTTAGTTCAGTGTGGGTTAATTTTTACTGCTGAGAGTCCAAACACTAAAGAGCAAA
TCCAAATACACAAGTCAATAAATAAACTCAATGATGGGCTAAAGATCTGGGGAAATCTACAGATTTCTGT
GCGCACAGTCAGGGCCTAGGCATTACCTATACTCAACGTTTACTCTGAGAAACTTCCATATTTTAGAGGC
AAAATGCTCAGAATTGTAAAAAGTCTTGTCAAAATACTTGGAATTTGCCGAAAACAAAATAAAAGTCACA
TCACCTCATTGTCCTTGGTATCAGCAAGCACTTTTAACACAATCAGCTGTTTTTGTTTATAACTCCCACT
GAAGGCCATGTGCATTACTCCCAAGTTACACAGTAAAAAGTCACATGTAGTTTATCATGATCACTGCTGC
TCAAGCACAGCTTTATCTGTTATTCAGTGTGGTAACATCTGAAATGTGTGCAAAATATTATTTATTGTAG
CTGATCACCAACACTTTCAGTGTTTTTTTTTCTACTTTTAATGAGAATTATGTTCTTAGGATTTATCCTT
ATAAACCTCTTTAAAAAGAAATGTTATGTCTGCATAGACACGACATGAAATTATGAACAGAAAATTTAAC
TATTTAAGACCAAGACTTGACATATAACATTTCTAATGAACATTAAACCTGAGGTAGGCCCACTTGCAAA
AATGTAACTGCTATCACTCACTTTATACATCATTGTGTAACTTGTACACACAAAAATAGTGAAGCAATGT
GGCATGGAATGCAGGTCCCATTCATTCAAAGTTATTAAAGCACTTTCTTAAAGTGCATTACTACTGAGCT
AAGACCAGCTAGTTGCTCCTACAACATACTACAAGTAGTGTCATCCTAATTTGGATAAAAAAAATGTCCA
TTTTATACATGGAAAAGTACTCATTAGATCCCCCATTGTTTGTATTACGGTATTTCGTGAACACAAGAGG
TAAATGACCTACAGAGCTGCTGTTGTGTTAGATTGAAAACACAACACAGGATCATGGAGGCATCCATCAT
TATGACGCATTCTGCCACTTGTAACTCTGCACAGACTTTTTGAAACGTTGAATTGAGTCTTGGCGTTGTC
GCAGAAAAATACGAAAAATTCTGTGTTAAAATTTGCAAATAAAAATTCCAGTTTTATAGGAAATCGCCAA
GGCCTTGTTCTTTAACCAGTTAAGCTTCCCCTTCTTTCACTCTCAAGTTGCAAGAAGCAAGTGTAGCAAT
GTGCACGCGACAGCCGGGTGTGTGACGCTGGACCAATCAGAGCACAGAGCTCCGAAAGTTTACCTTTTAT
GGCTAGAGCCGGGTATGTGCCGTCATATAAAAGAGCGCGCCCAGCGTCTCAGCCTCACTTTGAGCTCCTC
CACACGCAGCTAGTGCGGAATATCATCTGCTTGTAACCCATTCTCTTAAGTCGACAACCCCCCAAACCCA
AGGTGAGTTGGTTTTGCAGTTTTTAAGCGTTTAATTATAGTTTCTATCTATTAATGTTAAGTAAAATGTG
TAAATGGATAAATATGATTTGATGAAGTCTTTAGACAGTTCATAACGGTCTCTTTGTAGTTATCTACTAG
GTTTGATTTATAAATGGTGGTTCTTTTGATAATATCTGTTACATTTAATAAATATTGGCTGTATCTTAAC
TTTTTTTGTAGCGTTAGTGGATGTGGCAGGTGAGAATGTCGGTAATTTAACGTGACCAGTCGTAGGCACG
ACATTGAACATTGAATGGGCCGGTGTGAAATGGGTGTTAAGTCTTAATATAAAGTTGTGTTCTGGCTAAT
CTCTCTTCAACAGCCATAAATGTGATTTTTAACTACAGTTTTGAGGGTGCTGGTGAGCATGTTGCACACT
TGATGGATAGCCGGCATGGGAAGTTCTTTGTGCAGGCAGTGCTGCAGCAGGGTGTGACCTACTTTAGCTA
GCCGGCTAACCAGCTCTCATCTGATGTAACGTAAACCCCATCAATCTAACATCGGCCCATTCGTGCTTTA
TAAGATCGAAGATCTTGTTATTAGTAACGGGTATTGGCATTTAGTTTGAACTTGGTTAATTTTCTTTTTG
TTATGTGTTCTATTTAAATGTAGCCTGCAGCCCCCTCCGTCTTTAATGAAGCTGAAGATTAACGTTAGTG
AAGTATTGTATCCGCTATGAAAGAGTTTTGAATTTTAGAGGTGTGGTCCACTTTAATAACGGCTGCGGAG
TTCTCTGGCTGCACTTCAGCCGCTGTGACTGTCGAAGCAGAGCCCGTCAGTTTTTCAGGATCTCGGTGAT
TTTTGAGGCTAGACTATGAACTGAACCGACTGAGAGTGACCGTCCAGAAATGCTTTAGTGTGAAGTCTCC
GCTCACGAGGAGTCCGTGGACTGACTGCAGATCTGTGACGCAGTAACACCCGGCGGCAGACACCCGTTGA
AATGCGGTTGTGTAATTGATCGCAGGCGAGGGTGGAAGAGGATGTGAAACTTCATTTGTGTAAAATTTAG
GGAGTGGTCCTGGTGTGATGAATGTCGAAATCTGTTCCTTTTTACTGAGCCCTACGACTCTGGCTGAGTG
CCACACCGCCGGCAGCCGCAAAGCGGCTCAAACCATTGCCTTTTATGGTAATAATGAGAGAATGCAGAGG
GACTTCCTTTGTCTGGCATATCTGAGGCGCGCGCTGTCACTAGCGCCCACCAGCGGTCAGACTGTAGAAT
GCAGAGCAAAACAGGAAGTTGACTCCAGATGGTCACATGCTTGCTGAAACGCCTCTCCCTGGCAGCAGTG
CAATTCTAACAGTTTCCCTTTCTTTTACAGTGGATCCGCCACCATGGTTGGTATCAAAGATCTTAACTTT
AAATAATGCCAATTATTTAAAGTTACCGAAGTTCCTATTCTCTAGAAAGTATAGGAACTTCGAAGTTCCT
ATTCTTCAAAAGGTATAGGAACTTCATAACTTCGTATAGTACACATTATACGAAGTTATATAACTTCGTA
TAGGATACTTTATACGAAGTTATATAACTTCGTATAGCATACATTATACGAAGTTATGGTTACAAGACAG
GTTTAAGGAGACCAATAGAAACTGGGCATGTGGAGACAGAGAAGACTCTTGGGTTTCTGATAGGCACTGA
CTCTCTCTGCCTATTGGTCTATTTTCCCACCCTTAGGTGAGCAAGGGCGAGGAGAATAACATGGCCATCA
TCAAGGAGTTCATGCGCTTCAAGGTGCACATGGAGGGCTCCGTGAACGGCCACGAGTTCGAGATCGAGGG
CGAGGGCGAGGGCCGCCCCTACGAGGCCTTTCAGACCGCTAAGCTGAAGGTGACCAAGGGTGGCCCCCTG
CCCTTCGCCTGGGACATCCTGTCCCCTCAGTTCATGTACGGCTCCAAGGTCTACATTAAGCACCCAGCCG
ACATCCCCGACTACTTCAAGCTGTCCTTCCCCGAGGGCTTCAGGTGGGAGCGCGTGATGAACTTCGAGGA
CGGCGGCATTATTCACGTTAACCAGGACTCCTCCCTGCAGGACGGCGTGTTCATCTACAAGGTGAAGCTG
CGCGGCACCAACTTCCCCTCCGACGGCCCCGTAATGCAGAAGAAGACCATGGGCTGGGAGGCCTCCGAGG
AGCGGATGTACCCCGAGGACGGCGCCCTGAAGAGCGAGATCAAGAAGAGGCTGAAGCTGAAGGACGGCGG
CCACTACGCCGCCGAGGTCAAGACCACCTACAAGGCCAAGAAGCCCGTGCAGCTGCCCGGCGCCTACATC
GTCGACATCAAGTTGGACATCGTGTCCCACAACGAGGACTACACCATCGTGGAACAGTACGAACGCGCCG
AGGGCCGCCACTCCACCGGCGGCATGGACGAGCTGTACAAGTAACATATGTAAGTATACTTGATATCGAC
ATGATAAGATACATTGATGAGTTTGGACAAACCACAACTAGAATGCAGTGAAAAAAATGCTTTATTTGTG
AAATTTGTGATGCTATTGCTTTATTTGTAACCATTATAAGCTGCAATAAACAAGTTAACAACAACAATTG
CATTCATTTTATGTTTCAGGTTCAGGGGGAGGTGTGGGAGGTTTTTTAAAGCAAGTAAAACCTCTACAAA
TGTGGTATGGCTGATTATGATCCTCTAGATCAGATCTGCGAAGATACGGCCACGGGTGCTCTTGATCCTG
TGGCTGATTTTGGACTGTGCTGCTCGCAGCTGCTGATGAATCACATACTTCCTCCATTTTCTTCCACTGA
TTGACTGTTATAATTTCCCTAATTTCCAGGTCAAGGTGCTGTGCATTGTGGTAATAGATGTGACATGACG
TCACTTCCAAAGGACCAATGAACATGTCTGACCAATTTCATATAATGTGAAAACGATTTTCATAGGCAGA
ATAAATAACATTTAAATTAAACTGGGCATCAGCGCAATTCAATTGGTTTGGTAATAGCAAGGGAAAATAG
AATGAAGTGATCTCCAAAAAATAAGTACTTTTTGACTGTAAATAAAATTGTAAGGAGTAAAAAGTACTTT
TTTTTCTAAAAAAATGTAATTAAGTAAAAGTAAAAGTATTGATTTTTAATTGTACTCAAGTAAAGTAAAA
ATCCCCAAAAATAATACTTAAGTACAGTAATCAAGTAAAATTACTCAAGTACTTTACACCTCTGGTTCTT
GACCCCCTACCTTCAGCAAGCCCAGCAGATCCACTAGTTCTAGAGCGGCCGCCACCGCGGTGGAGCTCCA
GCTTTTGTTCCCTTTAGTGAGGGTTAATTGCGCGCTTGGCGTAATCATGGTCATAGCTGTTTCCTGTGTG
AAATTGTTATCCGCTCACAATTCCACACAACATACGAGCCGGAAGCATAAAGTGTAAAGCCTGGGGTGCC
TAATGAGTGAGCTAACTCACATTAATTGCGTTGCGCTCACTGCCCGCTTTCCAGTCGGGAAACCTGTCGT
GCCAGCTGCATTAATGAATCGGCCAACGCGCGGGGAGAGGCGGTTTGCGTATTGGGCGCTCTTCCGCTTC
CTCGCTCACTGACTCGCTGCGCTCGGTCGTTCGGCTGCGGCGAGCGGTATCAGCTCACTCAAAGGCGGTA
ATACGGTTATCCACAGAATCAGGGGATAACGCAGGAAAGAACATGTGAGCAAAAGGCCAGCAAAAGGCCA
GGAACCGTAAAAAGGCCGCGTTGCTGGCGTTTTTCCATAGGCTCCGCCCCCCTGACGAGCATCACAAAAA
TCGACGCTCAAGTCAGAGGTGGCGAAACCCGACAGGACTATAAAGATACCAGGCGTTTCCCCCTGGAAGC
TCCCTCGTGCGCTCTCCTGTTCCGACCCTGCCGCTTACCGGATACCTGTCCGCCTTTCTCCCTTCGGGAA
GCGTGGCGCTTTCTCATAGCTCACGCTGTAGGTATCTCAGTTCGGTGTAGGTCGTTCGCTCCAAGCTGGG
CTGTGTGCACGAACCCCCCGTTCAGCCCGACCGCTGCGCCTTATCCGGTAACTATCGTCTTGAGTCCAAC
CCGGTAAGACACGACTTATCGCCACTGGCAGCAGCCACTGGTAACAGGATTAGCAGAGCGAGGTATGTAG
GCGGTGCTACAGAGTTCTTGAAGTGGTGGCCTAACTACGGCTACACTAGAAGAACAGTATTTGGTATCTG
CGCTCTGCTGAAGCCAGTTACCTTCGGAAAAAGAGTTGGTAGCTCTTGATCCGGCAAACAAACCACCGCT
GGTAGCGGTGGTTTTTTTGTTTGCAAGCAGCAGATTACGCGCAGAAAAAAAGGATCTCAAGAAGATCCTT
TGATCTTTTCTACGGGGTCTGACGCTCAGTGGAACGAAAACTCACGTTAAGGCATTTTGGTCATGAGATT
ATCAAAAAGGATCTTCACCTAGATCCTTTTAAATTAAAAATGAAGTTTTAAATCAATCTAAAGTATATAT
GAGTAAACTTGGTCTGACAGTTACCAATGCTTAATCAGTGAGGCACCTATCTCAGCGATCTGTCTATTTC
GTTCATCCATAGTTGCCTGACTCCCCGTCGTGTAGATAACTACGATACGGGAGGGCTTACCATCTGGCCC
CAGTGCTGCAATGATACCGCGAGACCCACGCTCACCGGCTCCAGATTTATCAGCAATAAACCAGCCAGCC
GGAAGGGCCGAGCGCAGAAGTGGTCCTGCAACTTTATCCGCCTCCATCCAGTCTATTAATTGTTGCCGGG
AAGCTAGAGTAAGTAGTTCGCCAGTTAATAGTTTGCGCAACGTTGTTGCCATTGCTACAGGCATCGTGGT
GTCACGCTCGTCGTTTGGTATGGCTTCATTCAGCTCCGGTTCCCAACGATCAAGGCGAGTTACATGATCC
CCCATGTTGTGCAAAAAAGCGGTTAGCTCCTTCGGTCCTCCGATCGTTGTCAGAAGTAAGTTGGCCGCAG
TGTTATCACTCATGGTTATGGCAGCACTGCATAATTCTCTTACTGTCATGCCATCCGTAAGATGCTTTTC
TGTGACTGGTGAGTACTCAACCAAGTCATTCTGAGAATAGTGTATGCGGCGACCGAGTTGCTCTTGCCCG
GCGTCAATACGGGATAATACCGCGCCACATAGCAGAACTTTAAAAGTGCTCATCA
